>Addgene plasmid #123604 | Cx36-GCaMP | addgene full sequence | sequence record 243949 | Addgene NGS Result
ATAGTAATCAATTACGGGGTCATTAGTTCATAGCCCATATATGGAGTTCCGCGTTACATAACTTACGGTA
AATGGCCCGCCTGGCTGACCGCCCAACGACCCCCGCCCATTGACGTCAATAATGACGTATGTTCCCATAG
TAACGCCAATAGGGACTTTCCATTGACGTCAATGGGTGGAGTATTTACGGTAAACTGCCCACTTGGCAGT
ACATCAAGTGTATCATATGCCAAGTACGCCCCCTATTGACGTCAATGACGGTAAATGGCCCGCCTGGCAT
TATGCCCAGTACATGACCTTATGGGACTTTCCTACTTGGCAGTACATCTACGTATTAGTCATCGCTATTA
CCATGGTGATGCGGTTTTGGCAGTACATCAATGGGCGTGGATAGCGGTTTGACTCACGGGGATTTCCAAG
TCTCCACCCCATTGACGTCAATGGGAGTTTGTTTTGGCACCAAAATCAACGGGACTTTCCAAAATGTCGT
AACAACTCCGCCCCATTGACGCAAATGGGCGGTAGGCGTGTACGGTGGGAGGTCTATATAAGCAGAGCTG
GTTTAGTGAACCGTCAGATCCGCTAGCGGGGAGGGGCCAGGACCAAGAACGTGCCCGGTACTGCCCAGTC
TTTGTCTGCTGCCTCCGGATGCACAGCGATGGGGGAATGGACCATCTTGGAGAGGCTGCTGGAAGCCGCG
GTGCAGCAGCACTCCACTATGATTGGGAGGATCCTGTTGACTGTGGTGGTGATCTTCCGGATACTCATTG
TGGCCATTGTAGGGGAGACGGTGTACGATGATGAGCAGACCATGTTTGTGTGCAACACCCTACAGCCCGG
CTGTAACCAGGCCTGCTATGACCGCGCCTTTCCCATCTCCCATATACGTTACTGGGTCTTCCAGATCATA
ATGGTGTGCACCCCCAGTCTCTGTTTTATCACCTATTCTGTGCACCAATCCGCCAAGCAGCGAGAACGCC
GGTACTCTACTGTCTTCCTAGCCCTGGACAGAGACCCTGCTGAGTCTATAGGGGGACCTGGAGGAACTGG
GGGTGGGGGCAGCGGAGGGAGCAAACGAGAAGATAAGAAGTTGCAAAATGCCATTGTCAATGGGGTGCTG
CAGAACACAGAGACCACCAGTAAGGAGACAGAACCAGATTGCTTAGAGGTTAAAGAGCTGACTCCACATC
CATCTGGGCTGCGCACAGCAGCAAGGTCCAAGCTCCGAAGACAGGAAGGTATCTCCCGCTTCTACATCAT
CCAAGTGGTGTTTCGAAATGCTCTGGAGATTGGGTTTCTGGTGGGCCAGTACTTTCTATATGGCTTCAGT
GTTCCAGGGTTGTATGAGTGCAACCGTTACCCCTGCATCAAGGAGGTAGAATGTTATGTGTCTAGACCTA
CCGAGAAGACAGTCTTTCTGGTGTTCATGTTTGCTGTGAGCGGCATTTGTGTGGTGCTCAATCTGGCTGA
ACTTAACCATCTGGGATGGCGGAAGATCAAACTGGCTGTCCGGGGAGCCCAGGCCAAGAGGAAGTCAGTC
TATGAGATACGTAACAAAGATCTGCCTCGAGTCAGTGTTCCCAATTTCGGCAGGACTCAGTCCAGTGACT
CTGCCTATGTGTGTGATCTCGCCACCATGATGGGTTCTCATCATCATCATCATCATGGTATGGCTAGCAT
GACTGGTGGACAGCAAATGGGTCGGGATCTGTACGACGATGACGATAAGGATCTCGCCACCATGGTCGAC
TCATCACGTCGTAAGTGGAATAAGACAGGTCACGCAGTCAGAGCTATAGGTCGGCTGAGCTCACTCGAGA
ACGTCTATATCAAGGCCGACAAGCAGAAGAACGGCATCAAGGCGAACTTCAAGATCCGCCACAACATCGA
GGACGGCGGCGTGCAGCTCGCCTACCACTACCAGCAGAACACCCCCATCGGCGACGGCCCCGTGCTGCTG
CCCGACAACCACTACCTGAGCGTGCAGTCCAAACTTTCGAAAGACCCCAACGAGAAGCGCGATCACATGG
TCCTGCTGGAGTTCGTGACCGCCGCCGGGATCACTCTCGGCATGGACGAGCTGTACAAGGGCGGTACCGG
AGGGAGCATGGTGAGCAAGGGCGAGGAGCTGTTCACCGGGGTGGTGCCCATCCTGGTCGAGCTGGACGGC
GACGTAAACGGCCACAAGTTCAGCGTGTCCGGCGAGGGTGAGGGCGATGCCACCTACGGCAAGCTGACCC
TGAAGTTCATCTGCACCACCGGCAAGCTGCCCGTGCCCTGGCCCACCCTCGTGACCACCCTGACCTACGG
CGTGCAGTGCTTCAGCCGCTACCCCGACCACATGAAGCAGCACGACTTCTTCAAGTCCGCCATGCCCGAA
GGCTACATCCAGGAGCGCACCATCTTCTTCAAGGACGACGGCAACTACAAGACCCGCGCCGAGGTGAAGT
TCGAGGGCGACACCCTGGTGAACCGCATCGAGCTGAAGGGCATCGACTTCAAGGAGGACGGCAACATCCT
GGGGCACAAGCTGGAGTACAACACGCGTGACCAACTGACTGAAGAGCAGATCGCAGAATTTAAAGAGGCT
TTCTCCCTATTTGACAAGGACGGGGATGGGACAATAACAACCAAGGAGCTGGGGACGGTGATGCGGTCTC
TGGGGCAGAACCCCACAGAAGCAGAGCTGCAGGACATGATCAATGAAGTAGATGCCGACGGTGACGGCAC
AATCGACTTCCCTGAGTTCCTGACAATGATGGCAAGAAAAATGAAAGACACAGACAGTGAAGAAGAAATT
AGAGAAGCGTTCCGTGTGTTTGATAAGGATGGCAATGGCTACATCAGTGCAGCAGAGCTTCGCCACGTGA
TGACAAACCTTGGAGAGAAGTTAACAGATGAAGAGGTTGATGAAATGATCAGGGAAGCAGACATCGATGG
GGATGGTCAGGTAAACTACGAAGAGTTTGTACAAATGATGACAGCGAAGTGAGCGGCCGCGACTCTAGAT
CATAATCAGCCATACCACATTTGTAGAGGTTTTACTTGCTTTAAAAAACCTCCCACACCTCCCCCTGAAC
CTGAAACATAAAATGAATGCAATTGTTGTTGTTAACTTGTTTATTGCAGCTTATAATGGTTACAAATAAA
GCAATAGCATCACAAATTTCACAAATAAAGCATTTTTTTCACTGCATTCTAGTTGTGGTTTGTCCAAACT
CATCAATGTATCTTAAGGCGTAAATTGTAAGCGTTAATATTTTGTTAAAATTCGCGTTAAATTTTTGTTA
AATCAGCTCATTTTTTAACCAATAGGCCGAAATCGGCAAAATCCCTTATAAATCAAAAGAATAGACCGAG
ATAGGGT
[37 nt withheld, positions 3368-3404]
AAAGAACGTGGACTCCAACGTCAAAGG
[49 nt withheld, positions 3432-3480]
T
[91 nt withheld, positions 3482-3572]
G
[124 nt withheld, positions 3574-3697]
CAGGTGGCACTTTTCGGGGAAATGTGCGCGGAACCCCTATTTGTTTATTTTTCTAAATACATTCAAATAT
GTATCCGCTCATGAGACAATAACCCTGATAAATGCTTCAATAATATTGAAAAAGGAAGAGTCCTGAGGCG
GAAAGAACCAGCTGTGGAATGTGTGTCAGTTAGGGTGTGGAAAGTCCCCAGGCTCCCCAGCAGGCAGAAG
TATGCAAAGCATGCATCTCAATTAGTCAGCAACCAGGTGTGGAAAGTCCCCAGGCTCCCCAGCAGGCAGA
AGTATGCAAAGCATGCATCTCAATTAGTCAGCAACCATAGTCCCGCCCCTAACTCCGCCCATCCCGCCCC
TAACTCCGCCCAGTTCCGCCCATTCTCCGCCCCATGGCTGACTAATTTTTTTTATTTATGCAGAGGCCGA
GGCCGCCTCGGCCTCTGAGCTATTCCAGAAGTAGTGAGGAGGCTTTTTTGGAGGCCTAGGCTTTTGCAAA
GATCGATCAAGAGACAGGATGAGGATCGTTTCGCATGATTGAACAAGATGGATTGCACGCAGGTTCTCCG
GCCGCTTGGGTGGAGAGGCTATTCGGCTATGACTGGGCACAACAGACAATCGGCTGCTCTGATGCCGCCG
TGTTCCGGCTGTCAGCGCAGGGGCGCCCGGTTCTTTTTGTCAAGACCGACCTGTCCGGTGCCCTGAATGA
ACTGCAAGACGAGGCAGCGCGGCTATCGTGGCTGGCCACGACGGGCGTTCCTTGCGCAGCTGTGCTCGAC
GTTGTCACTGAAGCGGGAAGGGACTGGCTGCTATTGGGCGAAGTGCCGGGGCAGGATCTCCTGTCATCTC
ACCTTGCTCCTGCCGAGAAAGTATCCATCATGGCTGATGCAATGCGGCGGCTGCATACGCTTGATCCGGC
TACCTGCCCATTCGACCACCAAGCGAAACATCGCATCGAGCGAGCACGTACTCGGATGGAAGCCGGTCTT
GTCGATCAGGATGATCTGGACGAAGAGCATCAGGGGCTCGCGCCAGCCGAACTGTTCGCCAGGCTCAAGG
CGAGCATGCCCGACGGCGAGGATCTCGTCGTGACCCATGGCGATGCCTGCTTGCCGAATATCATGGTGGA
AAATGGCCGCTTTTCTGGATTCATCGACTGTGGCCGGCTGGGTGTGGCGGACCGCTATCAGGACATAGCG
TTGGCTACCCGTGATATTGCTGAAGAGCTTGGCGGCGAATGGGCTGACCGCTTCCTCGTGCTTTACGGTA
TCGCCGCTCCCGATTCGCAGCGCATCGCCTTCTATCGCCTTCTTGACGAGTTCTTCTGAGCGGGACTCTG
GGGTTCGAAATGACCGACCAAGCGACGCCCAACCTGCCATCACGAGATTTCGATTCCACCGCCGCCTTCT
ATGAAAGGTTGGGCTTCGGAATCGTTTTCCGGGACGCCGGCTGGATGATCCTCCAGCGCGGGGATCTCAT
GCTGGAGTTCTTCGCCCACCCTAGGGGGAGGCTAACTGAAACACGGAAGGAGACAATACCGGAAGGAACC
CGCGCTATGACGGCAATAAAAAGACAGAATAAAACGCACGGTGTTGGGTCGTTTGTTCATAAACGCGGGG
TTCGGTCCCAGGGCTGGCACTCTGTCGATACCCCACCGAGACCCCATTGGGGCCAATACGCCCGCGTTTC
TTCCTTTTCCCCACCCCACCCCCCAAGTTCGGGTGAAGGCCCAGGGCTCGCAGCCAACGTCGGGGCGGCA
GGCCCTGCCATAGCCTCAGGTTACTCATATATACTTTAGATTGATTTAAAACTTCATTTTTAATTTAAAA
GGATCTAGGTGAAGATCCTTTTTGATAATCTCATGACCAAAATCCCTTAACGTGAGTTTTCGTTCCACTG
AGCGTCAGACCCCGTAGAAAAGATCAAAGGATCTTCTTGAGATCCTTTTTTTCTGCGCGTAATCTGCTGC
TTGCAAACAAAAAAACCACCGCTACCAGCGGTGGTTTGTTTGCCGGATCAAGAGCTACCAACTCTTTTTC
CGAAGGTAACTGGCTTCAGCAGAGCGCAGATACCAAATACTGTTCTTCTAGTGTAGCCGTAGTTAGGCCA
CCACTTCAAGAACTCTGTAGCACCGCCTACATACCTCGCTCTGCTAATCCTGTTACCAGTGGCTGCTGCC
AGTGGCGATAAGTCGTGTCTTACCGGGTTGGACTCAAGACGATAGTTACCGGATAAGGCGCAGCGGTCGG
GCTGAACGGGGGGTTCGTGCACACAGCCCAGCTTGGAGCGAACGACCTACACCGAACTGAGATACCTACA
GCGTGAGCTATGAGAAAGCGCCACGCTTCCCGAAGGGAGAAAGGCGGACAGGTATCCGGTAAGCGGCAGG
GTCGGAACAGGAGAGCGCACGAGGGAGCTTCCAGGGGGAAACGCCTGGTATCTTTATAGTCCTGTCGGGT
TTCGCCACCTCTGACTTGAGCGTCGATTTTTGTGATGCTCGTCAGGGGGGCGGAGCCTATGGAAAAACGC
CAGCAACGCGGCCTTTTTACGGTTCCTGGCCTTTTGCTGGCCTTTTGCTCACATGTTCTTTCCTGCGTTA
TCCCCTGATTCTGTGGATAACCGTATTACCGCCATGCATTAGTTATTA
Features (pLannotate 1.2.2; 14 found; start..end, strand, type, name):
     52..355     +  enhancer       CMV enhancer: human cytomegalovirus immediate early enhancer
    356..559     +  promoter       CMV promoter: human cytomegalovirus (CMV) immediate early promoter
    659..1621    +  CDS            Gjd2: CXD2_MOUSE - Also known as Gja9. Experimental evidence at protein level: Swiss-Prot protein existence level 1. One gap junction consists of a cluster of closely packed pairs of transmembrane channels, the connexons, through which materials of low MW diffuse from one cell to a neighboring cell. From Mus musculus (Mouse).
   1640..2992    +  CDS            GCaMP6f: improved fluorescent protein-based calcium sensor (Chen et al., 2013)
   3008..3091    +  CDS            large T antigen (fragment): large T antigen from SV40 (simian virus 40)
   3114..3235    +  polyA_signal   SV40 poly(A) signal: SV40 polyadenylation signal
   3269..3697    -  rep_origin     f1 ori (sequence partly withheld): f1 bacteriophage origin of replication; arrow indicates direction of (+) strand synthesis
   3724..3828    +  promoter       AmpR promoter: bla
   3830..4187    +  promoter       SV40 promoter: SV40 enhancer and early promoter
   4222..5016    +  CDS            NeoR/KanR: aminoglycoside phosphotransferase from Tn5; aph(3')-II (or nptII); confers resistance to neomycin, kanamycin, and G418 (Geneticin®)
   5037..5189    +  CDS            ble (fragment): BLE_KLEPN - Experimental evidence at protein level: Swiss-Prot protein existence level 1. Binding protein with a strong affinity to the bleomycin family of antibiotics. Binds to CL990; an antimitotic-antibiotic compound. From Klebsiella pneumoniae.
   5248..5295    +  polyA_signal   HSV TK poly(A) signal: herpes simplex virus thymidine kinase polyadenylation signal (Cole and Stacy, 1985)
   5386..5402    -  polyA_signal   bGH poly(A) signal (fragment): bovine growth hormone polyadenylation signal
   5624..6212    +  rep_origin     ori: high-copy-number ColE1/pMB1/pBR322/pUC origin of replication
