[The description below was written by a language model from this plasmid's Addgene catalogue record and pLannotate feature annotations shown in this document.]
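Description:
Cx36-GCaMP is a mammalian expression plasmid of about 6.3 kb built on the Clontech pEGFP-N1 backbone. It encodes mouse connexin 36 (Gjd2) fused at its C terminus to the genetically encoded calcium indicator GCaMP3. The fusion is transcribed from the human cytomegalovirus immediate-early enhancer and promoter and terminated by the SV40 polyadenylation signal. In the annotated sequence, the Gjd2 coding region is followed after a short linker by the calcium sensor coding region. The automated annotation labels this sensor as GCaMP6f, whereas the catalogue record identifies it as GCaMP3. The two belong to the same closely related sensor family, so the label probably reflects best-match annotation, and the depositor's designation should be taken as the stated identity. Short hits to SV40 large T antigen, ble and the bGH polyadenylation signal are annotated as fragments and look like backbone remnants rather than functional parts.

The plasmid is propagated in E. coli through a high-copy ColE1/pUC-type origin, and it also carries an f1 bacteriophage origin. A single Tn5 aminoglycoside phosphotransferase gene (NeoR/KanR) serves as a dual marker. A bacterial bla-type promoter drives it for kanamycin selection in bacteria, and the SV40 enhancer/early promoter, paired with the HSV TK polyadenylation signal, drives it for G418 selection of transfected mammalian cells.

Because connexin 36 assembles into gap junction channels, tethering the sensor to its C terminus places the calcium reporter at the junctions themselves. The stated purpose of the construct is to measure calcium signalling localized to Cx36 gap junctions in mammalian cells, in the context of how coupling at these junctions is controlled.
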