Addgene plasmid #123604: Cx36-GCaMP
Purpose: Mouse Connexin 36-GCaMP3 fusion for measuring gap junction localized calcium signaling - expresses in mammalian cells
Depositing lab: John O'Brien. Depositing organization: University of Texas Health Science Center at Houston. Publication: Localized calcium signaling and the control of coupling at Cx36 gap junctions. Moore KB, Mitchell CK, Lin YP, Lee YH, Shihabeddin E, O'Brien J. eNeuro. 2020 Mar 11. pii: ENEURO.0445-19.2020. doi: 10.1523/ENEURO.0445-19.2020. PubMed 32179580.
Backbone
  Vector backbone: pEGFP-N1
  Backbone manufacturer: Clontech
  Backbone size w/o insert (bp): 3800
  Total vector size (bp): 6335
  Vector type: Mammalian Expression
  Selectable markers: Neomycin (select with G418)
Growth in bacteria
  Bacterial resistance: Kanamycin, 50 μg/mL
  Growth temperature: 37°C
  Growth strain: DH5alpha
  Copy number: Unknown
Gene/Insert
  Gene/Insert name: Connexin 36-GCaMP3 fusion (alt name: Cx36-GCaMP)
  Species: M. musculus (mouse)
  Insert size (bp): 2513
  Entrez Gene: Gjd2 (a.k.a. Cxns, Gja9, connexin36, cx36)
  Promoter: CMV
  Tag / fusion protein: GCaMP3 (C terminal on insert)
  Cloning method: Restriction Enzyme; 5′ cloning site AfeI (destroyed during cloning); 3′ cloning site BglII (destroyed during cloning)
  Sequencing primers: 5′ CMV forward (CGCAAATGGGCGGTAGGCGTG); 3′ GCaMP Rev (TGATGCCGTTCTTCTGCTTGTC)
Resource information
  A portion of this plasmid was derived from a plasmid made by: Muayyad Al-Ubaidi, University of Illinois, Chicago (currently University of Houston) GCaMP3 from Loren Looger (Addgene plasmid #22692)
Terms and licenses: Academic/Nonprofit Terms; Industry Terms: Not Available to Industry
How to cite: Cx36-GCaMP was a gift from John O'Brien (Addgene plasmid # 123604 ; http://n2t.net/addgene:123604 ; RRID:Addgene_123604)
